>Addgene plasmid #178250 | pLKO_C.NWS.VSVg_mCherry-NLS | addgene full sequence | sequence record 352995 | Addgene NGS Result
CTGTCCTTCCCCGAGGGCTTCAAGTGGGAGCGCGTGATGAACTTCGAGGACGGCGGCGTGGTGACCGTGA
CCCAGGACTCCTCCCTGCAGGACGGCGAGTTCATCTACAAGGTGAAGCTGCGCGGCACCAACTTCCCCTC
CGACGGCCCCGTAATGCAGAAGAAGACCATGGGCTGGGAGGCCTCCTCCGAGCGGATGTACCCCGAGGAC
GGCGCCCTGAAGGGCGAGATCAAGCAGAGGCTGAAGCTGAAGGACGGCGGCCACTACGACGCTGAGGTCA
AGACCACCTACAAGGCCAAGAAGCCCGTGCAGCTGCCCGGCGCCTACAACGTCAACATCAAGTTGGACAT
CACCTCCCACAACGAGGACTACACCATCGTGGAACAGTACGAACGCGCCGAGGGCCGCCACTCCACCGGC
GGCATGGACGAGCTGTACAAGAAACGGCCAGCCGAGGATATGGAGGAAGAACAAGCCTTTAAACGATCTC
GATAAAGCGGCCGCGTCGACAATCAACCTCTGGATTACAAAATTTGTGAAAGATTGACTGGTATTCTTAA
CTATGTTGCTCCTTTTACGCTATGTGGATACGCTGCTTTAATGCCTTTGTATCATGCTATTGCTTCCCGT
ATGGCTTTCATTTTCTCCTCCTTGTATAAATCCTGGTTGCTGTCTCTTTATGAGGAGTTGTGGCCCGTTG
TCAGGCAACGTGGCGTGGTGTGCACTGTGTTTGCTGACGCAACCCCCACTGGTTGGGGCATTGCCACCAC
CTGTCAGCTCCTTTCCGGGACTTTCGCTTTCCCCCTCCCTATTGCCACGGCGGAACTCATCGCCGCCTGC
CTTGCCCGCTGCTGGACAGGGGCTCGGCTGTTGGGCACTGACAATTCCGTGGTGTTGTCGGGGAAGCTGA
CGTCCTTTCCATGGCTGCTCGCCTGTGTTGCCACCTGGATTCTGCGCGGGACGTCCTTCTGCTACGTCCC
TTCGGCCCTCAATCCAGCGGACCTTCCTTCCCGCGGCCTGCTGCCGGCTCTGCGGCCTCTTCCGCATCTT
CGCCTTCGCCCTCAGACGAGTCGGATCTCCCTTTGGGCCGCCTCCCCGCCTGGGTACCTTTAAGACCAAT
GACTTACAAGGCAGCTGTAGATCTTAGCCACTTTTTAAAAGAAAAGGGGGGACTGGAAGGGCTAATTCAC
TCCCAACGAAGATAAGATCTGCTTTTTGCTTGTACTGGGTCTCTCTGGTTAGACCAGATCTGAGCCTGGG
AGCTCTCTGGCTAACTAGGGAACCCACTGCTTAAGCCTCAATAAAGCTTGCCTTGAGTGCTTCAAGTAGT
GTGTGCCCGTCTGTTGTGTGACTCTGGTAACTAGAGATCCCTCAGACCCTTTTAGTCAGTGTGGAAAATC
TCTAGCAGTAGTAGTTCATGTCATCTTATTATTCAGTATTTATAACTTGCAAAGAAATGAATATCAGAGA
GTGAGAGGAACTTGTTTATTGCAGCTTATAATGGTTACAAATAAAGCAATAGCATCACAAATTTCACAAA
TAAAGCATTTTTTTCACTGCATTCTAGTTGTGGTTTGTCCAAACTCATCAATGTATCTTATCATGTCTGG
CTCTAGCTATCCCGCCCCTAACTCCGCCCATCCCGCCCCTAACTCCGCCCAGTTCCGCCCATTCTCCGCC
CCATGGCTGACTAATTTTTTTTATTTATGCAGAGGCCGAGGCCGCCTCGGCCTCTGAGCTATTCCAGAAG
TAGTGAGGAGGCTTTTTTGGAGGCCTAGGGACGTACCCAATTCGCCCTATAGTGAGTCGTATTACGCGCG
CTCACTGGCCGTCGTTTTACAACGTCGTGACTGGGAAAACCCTGGCGTTACCCAACTTAATCGCCTTGCA
GCACATCCCCCTTTCGCCAGCTGGCGTAATAGCGAAGAGGCCCGCACCGATCGCCCTTCCCAACAGTTGC
GCAGCCTGAATGGCGAATGGG
[124 nt withheld, positions 1982-2105]
C
[91 nt withheld, positions 2107-2197]
A
[49 nt withheld, positions 2199-2247]
CCTTTGACGTTGGAGTCCACGTTCTTT
[37 nt withheld, positions 2275-2311]
ACCCTATCTCGGTCTATTCTTTTGATTTATAAGGGATTTTGCCGATTTCGGCCTATTGGTTAAAAAATGA
GCTGATTTAACAAAAATTTAACGCGAATTTTAACAAAATATTAACGCTTACAATTTAGGTGGCACTTTTC
GGGGAAATGTGCGCGGAACCCCTATTTGTTTATTTTTCTAAATACATTCAAATATGTATCCGCTCATGAG
ACAATAACCCTGATAAATGCTTCAATAATATTGAAAAAGGAAGAGTATGAGTATTCAACATTTCCGTGTC
GCCCTTATTCCCTTTTTTGCGGCATTTTGCCTTCCTGTTTTTGCTCACCCAGAAACGCTGGTGAAAGTAA
AAGATGCTGAAGATCAGTTGGGTGCACGAGTGGGTTACATCGAACTGGATCTCAACAGCGGTAAGATCCT
TGAGAGTTTTCGCCCCGAAGAACGTTTTCCAATGATGAGCACTTTTAAAGTTCTGCTATGTGGCGCGGTA
TTATCCCGTATTGACGCCGGGCAAGAGCAACTCGGTCGCCGCATACACTATTCTCAGAATGACTTGGTTG
AGTACTCACCAGTCACAGAAAAGCATCTTACGGATGGCATGACAGTAAGAGAATTATGCAGTGCTGCCAT
AACCATGAGTGATAACACTGCGGCCAACTTACTTCTGACAACGATCGGAGGACCGAAGGAGCTAACCGCT
TTTTTGCACAACATGGGGGATCATGTAACTCGCCTTGATCGTTGGGAACCGGAGCTGAATGAAGCCATAC
CAAACGACGAGCGTGACACCACGATGCCTGTAGCAATGGCAACAACGTTGCGCAAACTATTAACTGGCGA
ACTACTTACTCTAGCTTCCCGGCAACAATTAATAGACTGGATGGAGGCGGATAAAGTTGCAGGACCACTT
CTGCGCTCGGCCCTTCCGGCTGGCTGGTTTATTGCTGATAAATCTGGAGCCGGTGAGCGTGGGTCTCGCG
GTATCATTGCAGCACTGGGGCCAGATGGTAAGCCCTCCCGTATCGTAGTTATCTACACGACGGGGAGTCA
GGCAACTATGGATGAACGAAATAGACAGATCGCTGAGATAGGTGCCTCACTGATTAAGCATTGGTAACTG
TCAGACCAAGTTTACTCATATATACTTTAGATTGATTTAAAACTTCATTTTTAATTTAAAAGGATCTAGG
TGAAGATCCTTTTTGATAATCTCATGACCAAAATCCCTTAACGTGAGTTTTCGTTCCACTGAGCGTCAGA
CCCCGTAGAAAAGATCAAAGGATCTTCTTGAGATCCTTTTTTTCTGCGCGTAATCTGCTGCTTGCAAACA
AAAAAACCACCGCTACCAGCGGTGGTTTGTTTGCCGGATCAAGAGCTACCAACTCTTTTTCCGAAGGTAA
CTGGCTTCAGCAGAGCGCAGATACCAAATACTGTTCTTCTAGTGTAGCCGTAGTTAGGCCACCACTTCAA
GAACTCTGTAGCACCGCCTACATACCTCGCTCTGCTAATCCTGTTACCAGTGGCTGCTGCCAGTGGCGAT
AAGTCGTGTCTTACCGGGTTGGACTCAAGACGATAGTTACCGGATAAGGCGCAGCGGTCGGGCTGAACGG
GGGGTTCGTGCACACAGCCCAGCTTGGAGCGAACGACCTACACCGAACTGAGATACCTACAGCGTGAGCT
ATGAGAAAGCGCCACGCTTCCCGAAGGGAGAAAGGCGGACAGGTATCCGGTAAGCGGCAGGGTCGGAACA
GGAGAGCGCACGAGGGAGCTTCCAGGGGGAAACGCCTGGTATCTTTATAGTCCTGTCGGGTTTCGCCACC
TCTGACTTGAGCGTCGATTTTTGTGATGCTCGTCAGGGGGGCGGAGCCTATGGAAAAACGCCAGCAACGC
GGCCTTTTTACGGTTCCTGGCCTTTTGCTGGCCTTTTGCTCACATGTTCTTTCCTGCGTTATCCCCTGAT
TCTGTGGATAACCGTATTACCGCCTTTGAGTGAGCTGATACCGCTCGCCGCAGCCGAACGACCGAGCGCA
GCGAGTCAGTGAGCGAGGAAGCGGAAGAGCGCCCAATACGCAAACCGCCTCTCCCCGCGCGTTGGCCGAT
TCATTAATGCAGCTGGCACGACAGGTTTCCCGACTGGAAAGCGGGCAGTGAGCGCAACGCAATTAATGTG
AGTTAGCTCACTCATTAGGCACCCCAGGCTTTACACTTTATGCTTCCGGCTCGTATGTTGTGTGGAATTG
TGAGCGGATAACAATTTCACACAGGAAACAGCTATGACCATGATTACGCCAAGCGCGCAATTAACCCTCA
CTAAAGGGAACAAAAGCTGGAGCTGCAAGCTTAATGTAGTCTTATGCAATACTCTTGTAGTCTTGCAACA
TGGTAACGATGAGTTAGCAACATGCCTTACAAGGAGAGAAAAAGCACCGTGCATGGCGATTGGTGGAAGT
AAGGTGGTACGATCGTGCCTTATTAGGAAGGCAACAGACGGGTCTGACATGGATTGGACGAACCACTGAA
TTGCCGCATTGCAGAGATATTGTATTTAAGTGCCTAGCTCGATACATAAACGGGTCTCTCTGGTTAGACC
AGATCTGAGCCTGGGAGCTCTCTGGCTAACTAGGGAACCCACTGCTTAAGCCTCAATAAAGCTTGCCTTG
AGTGCTTCAAGTAGTGTGTGCCCGTCTGTTGTGTGACTCTGGTAACTAGAGATCCCTCAGACCCTTTTAG
TCAGTGTGGAAAATCTCTAGCAGTGGCGCCCGAACAGGGACTTGAAAGCGAAAGGGAAACCAGAGGAGCT
CTCTCGACGCAGGACTCGGCTTGCTGAAGCGCGCACGGCAAGAGGCGAGGGGCGGCGACTGGTGAGTACG
CCAAAAATTTTGACTAGCGGAGGCTAGAAGGAGAGAGATGGGTGCGAGAGCGTCAGTATTAAGCGGGGGA
GAATTAGATCGCGATGGGAAAAAATTCGGTTAAGGCCAGGGGGAAAGAAAAAATATAAATTAAAACATAT
AGTATGGGCAAGCAGGGAGCTAGAACGATTCGCAGTTAATCCTGGCCTGTTAGAAACATCAGAAGGCTGT
AGACAAATACTGGGACAGCTACAACCATCCCTTCAGACAGGATCAGAAGAACTTAGATCATTATATAATA
CAGTAGCAACCCTCTATTGTGTGCATCAAAGGATAGAGATAAAAGACACCAAGGAAGCTTTAGACAAGAT
AGAGGAAGAGCAAAACAAAAGTAAGACCACCGCACAGCAAGCGGCCGCTGATCTTCAGACCTGGAGGAGG
AGATATGAGGGACAATTGGAGAAGTGAATTATATAAATATAAAGTAGTAAAAATTGAACCATTAGGAGTA
GCACCCACCAAGGCAAAGAGAAGAGTGGTGCAGAGAGAAAAAAGAGCAGTGGGAATAGGAGCTTTGTTCC
TTGGGTTCTTGGGAGCAGCAGGAAGCACTATGGGCGCAGCGTCAATGACGCTGACGGTACAGGCCAGACA
ATTATTGTCTGGTATAGTGCAGCAGCAGAACAATTTGCTGAGGGCTATTGAGGCGCAACAGCATCTGTTG
CAACTCACAGTCTGGGGCATCAAGCAGCTCCAGGCAAGAATCCTGGCTGTGGAAAGATACCTAAAGGATC
AACAGCTCCTGGGGATTTGGGGTTGCTCTGGAAAACTCATTTGCACCACTGCTGTGCCTTGGAATGCTAG
TTGGAGTAATAAATCTCTGGAACAGATTTGGAATCACACGACCTGGATGGAGTGGGACAGAGAAATTAAC
AATTACACAAGCTTAATACACTCCTTAATTGAAGAATCGCAAAACCAGCAAGAAAAGAATGAACAAGAAT
TATTGGAATTAGATAAATGGGCAAGTTTGTGGAATTGGTTTAACATAACAAATTGGCTGTGGTATATAAA
ATTATTCATAATGATAGTAGGAGGCTTGGTAGGTTTAAGAATAGTTTTTGCTGTACTTTCTATAGTGAAT
AGAGTTAGGCAGGGATATTCACCATTATCGTTTCAGACCCACCTCCCAACCCCGAGGGGACCCGACAGGC
CCGAAGGAATAGAAGAAGAAGGTGGAGAGAGAGACAGAGACAGATCCATTCGATTAGTGAACGGATCTCG
ACGGTATCGATCACGAGACTAGTATCGAGCGGCCGCCCCCTTCACCGAGGGCCTATTTCCCATGATTCCT
TCATATTTGCATATACGATACAAGGCTGTTAGAGAGATAATTGGAATTAATTTGACTGTAAACACAAAGA
TATTAGTACAAAATACGTGACGTAGAAAGTAATAATTTCTTGGGTAGTTTGCAGTTTTAAAATTATGTTT
TAAAATGGACTATCATATGCTTACCGTAACTTGAAAGTATTTCGATTTCTTGGCTTTATATATCTTGTGG
AAAGGACGAAACACCGGGTCTTCGAGAAGACCTGTTTTAGAGCTAGAAATAGCAAGTTAAAATAAGGCTA
GTCCGTTATCAACTTGAAAAAGTGGCACCGAGTCGGTGCTTTTTTTAATTCTCGACCTCGAGACAAATGG
CAGTATTCATCCACAATTTTAAAAGAAAAGGGGGGATTGGGGGGTACAGTGCAGGGGAAAGAATAGTAGA
CATAATAGCAACAGACATACAAACTAAAGAATTACAAAAACAAATTACAAAAATTCAAAATTTTCGGGTT
TATTACAGGGACAGCAGAGATCCACTTTGGCCGCGGCTCGAGGCGATAAGCTTTGCAAAGATGGATAAAG
TTTTAAACAGAGAGGAATCTTTGCAGCTAATGGACCTTCTAGGTCTTGAAAGGAGTGGGAATTGGCTCCG
GTGCCCGTCAGTGGGCAGAGCGCACATCGCCCACAGTCCCCGAGAAGTTGGGGGGAGGGGTCGGCAATTG
AACCGGTGCCTAGAGAAGGTGGCGCGGGGTAAACTGGGAAAGTGATGTCGTGTACTGGCTCCGCCTTTTT
CCCGAGGGTGGGGGAGAACCGTATATAAGTGCAGTAGTCGCCGTGAACGTTCTTTTTCGCAACGGGTTTG
CCGCCAGAACACAGGTAAGTGCCGTGTGTGGTTCCCGCGGGCCTGGCCTCTTTACGGGTTATGGCCCTTG
CGTGCCTTGAATTACTTCCACCTGGCTGCAGTACGTGATTCTTGATCCCGAGCTTCGGGTTGGAAGTGGG
TGGGAGAGTTCGAGGCCTTGCGCTTAAGGAGCCCCTTCGCCTCGTGCTTGAGTTGAGGCCTGGCCTGGGC
GCTGGGGCCGCCGCGTGCGAATCTGGTGGCACCTTCGCGCCTGTCTCGCTGCTTTCGATAAGTCTCTAGC
CATTTAAAATTTTTGATGACCTGCTGCGACGCTTTTTTTCTGGCAAGATAGTCTTGTAAATGCGGGCCAA
GATCTGCACACTGGTATTTCGGTTTTTGGGGCCGCGGGCGGCGACGGGGCCCGTGCGTCCCAGCGCACAT
GTTCGGCGAGGCGGGGCCTGCGAGCGCGGCCACCGAGAATCGGACGGGGGTAGTCTCAAGCTGGCCGGCC
TGCTCTGGTGCCTGGCCTCGCGCCGCCGTGTATCGCCCCGCCCTGGGCGGCAAGGCTGGCCCGGTCGGCA
CCAGTTGCGTGAGCGGAAAGATGGCCGCTTCCCGGCCCTGCTGCAGGGAGCTCAAAATGGAGGACGCGGC
GCTCGGGAGAGCGGGCGGGTGAGTCACCCACACAAAGGAAAAGGGCCTTTCCGTCCTCAGCCGTCGCTTC
ATGTGACTCCACGGAGTACCGGGCGCCGTCCAGGCACCTCGATTAGTTCTCGAGCTTTTGGAGTACGTCG
TCTTTAGGTTGGGGGGAGGGGTTTTATGCGATGGAGTTTCCCCACACTGAGTGGGTGGAGACTGAAGTTA
GGCCAGCTTGGCACTTGATGTAATTCTCCTTGGAATTTGCCCTTTTTGAGTTTGGATCTTGGTTCATTCT
CAAGCCTCAGACAGTGGTTCAAAGTTTTTTTCTTCCATTTCAGGTGTCGTGAGGAATTCTGCAGTCGATC
GACGGTACCGCGGGCCCGGGATCCACGGTCGCCACCATGGGCGAGGACCAGGTGGACCCCAGGCTGATCG
ACGGCAAGGGAGGAGGCGGGGGAGGGAACTGGTCCCACCCCCAATTCGAGAAAGGAGGAGGCGGGGGAGG
GTATACAGATATCGAAATGAATAGACTCGGAAAGGGCATGCTGATGGTGAGCAAGGGCGAGGAGGATAAC
ATGGCCATCATCAAGGAGTTCATGCGCTTCAAGGTGCACATGGAGGGCTCCGTGAACGGCCACGAGTTCG
AGATCGAGGGCGAGGGCGAGGGCCGCCCCTACGAGGGCACCCAGACCGCCAAGCTGAAGGTGACCAAGGG
TGGCCCCCTGCCCTTCGCCTGGGACATCCTGTCCCCTCAGTTCATGTACGGCTCCAAGGCCTACGTGAAG
CACCCCGCCGACATCCCCGACTACTTGAAG
Features (pLannotate 1.2.2; 29 found; start..end, strand, type, name):
    511..1099    +  misc_feature   WPRE: woodchuck hepatitis virus posttranscriptional regulatory element
   1104..1241    +  CDS            nef (fragment): NEF_HV1LA - Experimental evidence at protein level: Swiss-Prot protein existence level 1. Extracellular Nef protein targets CD4(+) T-lymphocytes for apoptosis by interacting with CXCR4 surface receptors. From Human immunodeficiency virus type 1 group M subtype B (isolate Lai) (HIV-1).
   1227..1407    +  LTR            5' LTR (truncated): truncated 5' long terminal repeat (LTR) from HIV-1
   1479..1600    +  polyA_signal   SV40 poly(A) signal: SV40 polyadenylation signal
   1640..1775    +  rep_origin     SV40 ori: SV40 origin of replication
   1796..1814    -  promoter       T7 promoter: promoter for bacteriophage T7 RNA polymerase
   1822..1977    +  CDS            lacZα (fragment): LacZα fragment of β-galactosidase; lacZ fragment
   1982..2410    +  rep_origin     f1 ori (sequence partly withheld): f1 bacteriophage origin of replication; arrow indicates direction of (+) strand synthesis
   2463..2567    +  promoter       AmpR promoter: bla
   2568..3428    +  CDS            AmpR: β-lactamase; bla; confers resistance to ampicillin, carbenicillin, and related antibiotics
   3599..4187    +  rep_origin     ori: high-copy-number ColE1/pMB1/pBR322/pUC origin of replication
   4370..4462    +  CDS            lacI (fragment): lac repressor; lacI; The lac repressor binds to the lac operator to inhibit transcription in E. coli. This inhibition can be relieved by adding lactose or isopropyl-β-D-thiogalactopyranoside (IPTG).
   4475..4496    +  protein_bind   CAP binding site: CAP binding activates transcription in the presence of cAMP. E. coli catabolite activator protein
   4511..4541    +  promoter       lac promoter: promoter for the E. coli lac operon
   4549..4565    +  protein_bind   lac operator: The lac repressor binds to the lac operator to inhibit transcription in E. coli. This inhibition can be relieved by adding lactose or isopropyl-β-D-thiogalactopyranoside (IPTG). lac repressor encoded by lacI
   4610..4628    +  promoter       T3 promoter: promoter for bacteriophage T3 RNA polymerase
   4656..4882    +  promoter       RSV promoter: Rous sarcoma virus enhancer/promoter
   4883..5063    +  LTR            5' LTR (truncated): truncated 5' long terminal repeat (LTR) from HIV-1
   5110..5235    +  misc_feature   HIV-1 Ψ: packaging signal of human immunodeficiency virus type 1
   5219..5582    +  CDS            HIV-1 gag (fragment): gag protein from human immunodeficiency virus 1; gag
   5728..5961    +  misc_feature   RRE: The Rev response element (RRE) of HIV-1 allows for Rev-dependent mRNA export from the nucleus to the cytoplasm.
   6338..6438    +  CDS            Rev (fragment): human immunodeficiency virus 1 (HIV-1) Rev protein; rev; enhances nuclear export of unspliced and incompletely spliced viral mRNAs
   6488..6728    +  promoter       U6 promoter: RNA polymerase III promoter for human U6 snRNA
   6755..6830    +  misc_RNA       gRNA scaffold: guide RNA scaffold for the Streptococcus pyogenes CRISPR/Cas9 system
   6878..6995    +  misc_feature   cPPT/CTS: central polypurine tract and central termination sequence of HIV-1
   7062..7128    +  CDS            small t antigen (fragment): SV40 (simian virus 40) small t antigen
   7135..8313    +  promoter       EF-1α promoter: strong constitutive promoter for human elongation factor EF-1α
   8330..8355    +  misc_feature   MCS (fragment): multiple cloning site
   8515..441     +  CDS            mCherry (across the origin): mCherry is a basic (constitutively fluorescent) red fluorescent protein published in 2004, derived from Discosoma sp.. It is reported to be a very rapidly-maturing monomer with low acid sensitivity.
