[The description below was written by a language model from this plasmid's Addgene catalogue record and pLannotate feature annotations shown in this document.]
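Description:
pLKO_C.NWS.VSVg_mCherry-NLS is a lentiviral transfer plasmid on the pLKO backbone (about 8.8 kb in the sequenced record) that pairs an sgRNA expression cassette with a nuclear protein barcode (nPC) reporter. In bacteria it is maintained through a high-copy ColE1/pUC-type origin and selected with ampicillin via the bla gene. An f1 origin, lac promoter/operator remnants and T3/T7 promoters are carried over from the parental cloning vector. The viral portion has a third-generation-style layout. An RSV promoter drives a truncated HIV-1 5' LTR, followed by the Ψ packaging signal with a gag fragment, the Rev response element and a cPPT/CTS. The downstream LTR, which the annotation software also labels as a truncated 5' LTR, lies after the WPRE and is followed by an SV40 poly(A) signal and SV40 origin.

Two expression units sit between the LTRs. A human U6 Pol III promoter is placed upstream of the S. pyogenes Cas9 guide RNA scaffold, forming the cassette into which an sgRNA spacer is cloned. No Cas9 is annotated, so the nuclease must be supplied separately. Downstream, the EF-1α promoter drives mCherry fused at its N terminus to the epitope combination named C.NWS.VSVg and at its C terminus to a nuclear localization signal, with the WPRE enhancing transcript expression. The feature table annotates only mCherry, not the epitope tags or the NLS.

The specific epitope combination serves as an antibody-detectable barcode concentrated in the nucleus, which marks the vector a cell received. According to the record, this allows vector and cell tracking and spatial, imaging-based readout of CRISPR screens in tissue.
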