Addgene plasmid #178250: pLKO_C.NWS.VSVg_mCherry-NLS
Purpose: Nuclear Protein Barcode (nPC) for vector/cell tracking. Contains U6 trRNA cassette for sgRNA cloning. Enables spatial detection of CRISPR screens.
Depositing lab: Brian Brown. Depositing organization: Icahn School of Medicine at Mount Sinai. Publication: Spatial CRISPR genomics identifies regulators of the tumor microenvironment. Dhainaut M, Rose SA, Akturk G, Wroblewska A, Nielsen SR, Park ES, Buckup M, Roudko V, Pia L, Sweeney R, Le Berichel J, Wilk CM, Bektesevic A, Lee BH, Bhardwaj N, Rahman AH, Baccarini A, Gnjatic S, Pe'er D, Merad M, Brown BD. Cell. 2022 Mar 10. pii: S0092-8674(22)00195-7. doi: 10.1016/j.cell.2022.02.015. PubMed 35290801.
Backbone
  Vector backbone: pLKO
  Backbone size w/o insert (bp): 9000
  Vector type: Lentiviral
Growth in bacteria
  Bacterial resistance: Ampicillin, 100 μg/mL
  Growth temperature: 37°C
  Growth strain: NEB Stable
  Copy number: High Copy
Gene/Insert
  Gene/Insert name: nPC Tagged mCherry-NLS
  Species: H. sapiens (human)
  Insert size (bp): 1000
  Promoter: eF1a
  Tag / fusion protein: C.NWS.VSVg (N terminal on insert); Nuclear Localization Signal (C terminal on insert)
  Cloning method: Restriction Enzyme; 5′ cloning site unknown (unknown if destroyed)
  Sequencing primers: 5′ cctttttgagtttggatcttggttcat
Terms and licenses: Academic/Nonprofit Terms; Industry Terms: Not Available to Industry
Depositor comments: Please visit https://www.biorxiv.org/content/10.1101/2021.07.13.451021v1 for bioRxiv preprint.
How to cite: pLKO_C.NWS.VSVg_mCherry-NLS was a gift from Brian Brown (Addgene plasmid # 178250 ; http://n2t.net/addgene:178250 ; RRID:Addgene_178250)
